Addgene plasmid #57156: mPA-GFP-SiT-N-15
Purpose: Localization: Golgi TGN, Excitation: 400 / 504, Emission: 515 / 517
Depositing lab: Michael Davidson. Depositing organization: Florida State University, Tallahassee.
Backbone
  Vector backbone: mPA-GFP-N1
  Backbone size w/o insert (bp): 4750
  Vector type: Mammalian Expression
  Selectable markers: Neomycin (select with G418)
Growth in bacteria
  Bacterial resistance: Kanamycin, 50 μg/mL
  Growth temperature: 37°C
  Growth strain: DH5alpha
  Copy number: High Copy
Gene/Insert
  Gene/Insert name: SiT (alt name: NM_173216.2)
  Species: H. sapiens (human)
  Mutation: aa 1-45 of SiT
  Entrez Gene: ST6GAL1 (a.k.a. CDw75, SIAT1, ST6GalI, ST6N)
  Promoter: CMV
  Tag / fusion protein: mPA-GFP (C terminal on backbone)
  Cloning method: Unknown
  Sequencing primers: 5′ CMV-F; 3′ SV40pA-R
Terms and licenses: Academic/Nonprofit Terms; Industry Terms
Depositor comments: . Excitation = 400 / 504; Emission = 515 / 517
How to cite: mPA-GFP-SiT-N-15 was a gift from Michael Davidson (Addgene plasmid # 57156 ; http://n2t.net/addgene:57156 ; RRID:Addgene_57156)
