[The description below was written by a language model from this plasmid's Addgene catalogue record.]
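Description:
mPA-GFP-SiT-N-15 is a mammalian expression plasmid built on the mPA-GFP-N1 backbone (about 4.75 kb without the insert), an N1-style fusion vector in which a gene of interest is placed upstream of the fluorescent protein so that the tag sits at the C terminus of the product. It is maintained as a high-copy plasmid in E. coli under kanamycin selection, and carries a neomycin resistance marker that allows G418 selection of stably transfected mammalian cells. The record does not include a feature table, so the origins of replication and polyadenylation elements are not itemised, although the listed 3′ sequencing primer implies an SV40 polyadenylation signal downstream of the fusion.

The insert is a short fragment of human ST6GAL1 (sialyltransferase, "SiT"), covering only amino acids 1–45. In this type II membrane enzyme, the N-terminal region generally comprises the cytoplasmic tail and transmembrane anchor that confer Golgi retention, so the fragment acts as a targeting signal rather than a functional enzyme. Expression is driven by the CMV promoter, giving strong constitutive transcription in most mammalian cell lines. The fusion partner, mPA-GFP, is a monomeric photoactivatable GFP: the recorded spectra (excitation 400/504 nm, emission 515/517 nm) correspond to the states before and after photoactivation, with irradiation near 400 nm converting the protein to a form that is brightly fluorescent under roughly 504 nm excitation.

According to the record, the construct is a localisation marker for the Golgi/trans-Golgi network. Photoactivation lets a selected pool of labelled protein be highlighted and followed over time in live-cell imaging.
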