>Addgene plasmid #57156 | mPA-GFP-SiT-N-15 | depositor partial sequence | sequence record 88300 | insert sequence
CGCTAGCGCTACCGGACTCAGATCTCGAGCTCGCCACCATGATTCACACCAACCTGAAGAAAAAGTTCAG
CTGCTGCGTCCTGGTCTTTCTTCTGTTTGCAGTCATCTGTGTGTGGAAGGAAAAGAAGAAAGGGAGTTAC
TATGATTCCTTTAAATTGCAAACCAAGGAATTCCTGCAGTCGACGGTACCGCGGGCCCGGGATCCACCGG
TCGCCACCATGGTGAGCAAGGGCGAGGAGCTGTTCACCGGGGTGGTGCCCATCCTGGTCGAGCTGGACGG
CGACGTAAACGGCCACAAGTTCAGCGTGTCCGGCGAGGGCGAGGGCGATGCCACCTACGGCAAGCTGACC
CTGAAGTTCATCTGCACCACCGGCAAGCTGCCCGTGCCCTGGCCCACCCTCGTGACCACCTTCAGCTACG
GCGTGCAGTGCTTCAGCCGCTACCCCGACCACATGAAGCAGCACGACTTCTTCAAGTCCGCCATGCCCGA
AGGCTACGTCCAGGAGCGCACCATCTTCTTCAAGGACGACGGCAACTACAAGACCCGCGCCGAGGTGAAG
TTCGAGGGCGACACCCTGGTGAACCGCATCGAGCTGAAGGGCATCGACTTCAAGGAGGACGGCAACATCC
TGGGGCACAAGCTGGAGTACAACTACAACAGCCACAACGTCTATATCATGGCCGACAAGCAGAAGAACGG
CATCAAGGCCAACTTCAAGATCCGCCACAACATCGAGGACGGCAGCGTGCAGCTCGCCGACCACTACCAG
CAGAACACCCCCATCGGCGACGGCCCCGTGCTGCTGCCCGACAACCACTACCTGAGCCACCAGTCCAAGC
TGAGCAAAGACCCCAACGAGAAGCGCGATCACATGGTCCTGCTGGAGTTCGTGACCGCCGCCGGGATCAC
TCTCGGCATGGACGAGCTGTACAAGTAAAGCGGCCGCGACTCTAGATCATAATCAGCCATACCACATT
