>Addgene plasmid #57156 | mPA-GFP-SiT-N-15 | addgene partial sequence | sequence record 145730 | CMV-F 5'-CGCAAATGGGCGGTAGGCGTG-3'
GCAGAGCTGGTTTAGTGAACCGTCAGAATCCGCTAGCGCTACCGGACTCAGATCTCGAGCTCGCCACCAT
GATTCACACCAACCTGAAGAAAAAGTTCAGCTGCTGCGTCCTGGTCTTTCTTCTGTTTGCAGTCATCTGT
GTGTGGAAGGAAAAGAAGAAAGGGAGTTACTATGATTCCTTTAAATTGCAAACCAAGGAATTCCTGCAGT
CGACGGTACCGCGGGCCCGGGATCCACCGGTCGCCACCATGGTGAGCAAGGGCGAGGAGCTGTTCACCGG
GGTGGTGCCCATCCTGGTCGAGCTGGACGGCGACGTAAACGGCCACAAGTTCAGCGTGTCCGGCGAGGGC
GAGGGCGATGCCACCTACGGCAAGCTGACCCTGAAGTTCATCTGCACCACCGGCAAGCTGCCCGTGCCCT
GGCCCACCCTCGTGACCACCTTCAGCTACGGCGTGCAGTGCTTCAGCCGCTACCCCGACCACATGAAGCA
GCACGACTTCTTCAAGTCCGCCATGCCCGAAGGCTACGTCCAGGAGCGCACCATCTTCTTCAAGGACGAC
GGCAACTACAAGACCCGCGCCGAGGTGAAGTTCGAGGGCGACACCCTGGTGAACCGCATCGAGCTGAAGG
GCATCGACTTCAAGGAGGACGGCAACATCCTGGGGCACAAGCTGGAGTACAACTACAACAGCCACAACGT
CTATATCATGGCCGACAA
